>Addgene plasmid #189629 | pAAV-hSyn-Gluc-RMA-IRES-EGFP | addgene full sequence | sequence record 376526 | Addgene NGS Result
CTGGCCTTTTGCTCACATGTCCTGCAGGCAGCTGCGCGCTCGCTCGCTCACTGAGGCCGCCCGGGCGTCG
GGCGACCTTTGGTCGCCCGGCCTCAGTGAGCGAGCGAGCGCGCAGAGAGGGAGTGGCCAACTCCATCACT
AGGGGTTCCTGCGGCCGCACGCGTGTGTCTAGACTGCAGAGGGCCCTGCGTATGAGTGCAAGTGGGTTTT
AGGACCAGGATGAGGCGGGGTGGGGGTGCCTACCTGACGACCGACCCCGACCCACTGGACAAGCACCCAA
CCCCCATTCCCCAAATTGCGCATCCCCTATCAGAGAGGGGGAGGGGAAACAGGATGCGGCGAGGCGCGTG
CGCACTGCCAGCTTCAGCACCGCGGACAGTGCCTTCGCCCCCGCCTGGCGGCGCGCGCCACCGCCGCCTC
AGCACTGAAGGCGCGCTGACGTCACTCGCCGGTCCCCCGCAAACTCCCCTTCCCGGCCACCTTGGTCGCG
TCCGCGCCGCCGCCGGCCCAGCCGGACCGCACCACGCGAGGCGCGAGATAGGGGGGCACGGGCGCGACCA
TCTGCGCTGCGGCGCCGGCGACTCAGCGCTGCCTCAGTCTGCGGTGGGCAGCGGAGGAGTCGTGTCGTGC
CTGAGAGCGCAGTCGAGAAGGTACCGGATCCTCTAGAGTCGAGCTCAAGCTTGCCACCATGGGAGTCAAA
GTTCTGTTTGCCCTGATCTGCATCGCTGTGGCCGAGGCCAAGCCCACCGAGAACAACGAAGACTTCAACA
TCGTGGCCGTGGCCAGCAACTTCGCGACCACGGATCTCGATGCTGACCGCGGGAAGTTGCCCGGCGAGAA
GCTGCCGCTGGAGGTGCTCAAAGAGTTGGAAGCCAATGCCCGGAAAGCTGGCTGCACCAGGGGCTGTCTG
ATCTGCCTGTCCCACATCAAGTGCACGCCCAAGATGAAGAAGTTCATCCCAGGACGCTGCCACACCTACG
AAGGCGACAAAGAGTCCGCACAGGGCGGCATAGGCGAGGCGATCGACGACATTCCTGAGATTCCTGGGTT
CAAGGACTTGGAGCCCATAGAGCAGTTCATCGCACAGGTCGATCTGTGTGTGGACTGCACAACTGGCTGC
CTCAAAGGGCTTGCCAACGTGCAGTGTTCTGACCTGCTCAAGAAGTGGCTGCCGCAACGCTGCGCGACCT
TTGCCAGCAAGATCCAGGGCCAGGTGGACAAGATCAAGGGGGCCGGTGATGACGGCTCCGTCCCAGAAGT
ATCATCTGTCTTCATCTTCCCCCCAAAGCCCAAGGATGTGCTCACCATTACTCTGACTCCTAAGGTCACG
TGTGTTGTGGTAGACATCAGCAAGGATGATCCCGAGGTCCAGTTCAGCTGGTTTGTAGATGATGTGGAGG
TGCACACAGCTCAGACGCAACCCCGGGAGGAGCAGTTCAACAGCACTTTCCGCTCAGTCAGTGAACTTCC
CATCATGCACCAGGACTGGCTCAATGGCAAGGAGTTCAAATGCAGGGTCAACAGTGCAGCTTTCCCTGCC
CCCATCGAGAAAACCATCTCCAAAACCAAAGGCAGACCGAAGGCTCCACAGGTGTACACCATTCCACCTC
CCAAGGAGCAGATGGCCAAGGATAAAGTCAGTCTGACCTGCATGATAACAGACTTCTTCCCTGAAGACAT
TACTGTGGAGTGGCAGTGGAATGGGCAGCCAGCGGAGAACTACAAGAACACTCAGCCCATCATGGACACA
GATGGCTCTTACTTCGTCTACAGCAAGCTCAATGTGCAGAAGAGCAACTGGGAGGCAGGAAATACTTTCA
CCTGCTCTGTGTTACATGAGGGCCTGCACAACCACCATACTGAGAAGAGCCTCTCCCACTCTCCTGGTAA
ATGATTCTAGGGGATCCGCCCCTCTCCCTCCCCCCCCCCTAACGTTACTGGCCGAAGCCGCTTGGAATAA
GGCCGGTGTGCGTTTGTCTATATGTTATTTTCCACCATATTGCCGTCTTTTGGCAATGTGAGGGCCCGGA
AACCTGGCCCTGTCTTCTTGACGAGCATTCCTAGGGGTCTTTCCCCTCTCGCCAAAGGAATGCAAGGTCT
GTTGAATGTCGTGAAGGAAGCAGTTCCTCTGGAAGCTTCTTGAAGACAAACAACGTCTGTAGCGACCCTT
TGCAGGCAGCGGAACCCCCCACCTGGCGACAGGTGCCTCTGCGGCCAAAAGCCACGTGTATAAGATACAC
CTGCAAAGGCGGCACAACCCCAGTGCCACGTTGTGAGTTGGATAGTTGTGGAAAGAGTCAAATGGCTCTC
CTCAAGCGTATTCAACAAGGGGCTGAAGGATGCCCAGAAGGTACCCCATTGTATGGGATCTGATCTGGGG
CCTCGGTACACATGCTTTACATGTGTTTAGTCGAGGTTAAAAAAACGTCTAGGCCCCCCGAACCACGGGG
ACGTGGTTTTCCTTTGAAAAACACGATGATAATATGGCCACAACCATGGTGAGCAAGGGCGAGGAGCTGT
TCACCGGGGTGGTGCCCATCCTGGTCGAGCTGGACGGCGACGTAAACGGCCACAAGTTCAGCGTGTCCGG
CGAGGGCGAGGGCGATGCCACCTACGGCAAGCTGACCCTGAAGTTCATCTGCACCACCGGCAAGCTGCCC
GTGCCCTGGCCCACCCTCGTGACCACCCTGACCTACGGCGTGCAGTGCTTCAGCCGCTACCCCGACCACA
TGAAGCAGCACGACTTCTTCAAGTCCGCCATGCCCGAAGGCTACGTCCAGGAGCGCACCATCTTCTTCAA
GGACGACGGCAACTACAAGACCCGCGCCGAGGTGAAGTTCGAGGGCGACACCCTGGTGAACCGCATCGAG
CTGAAGGGCATCGACTTCAAGGAGGACGGCAACATCCTGGGGCACAAGCTGGAGTACAACTACAACAGCC
ACAACGTCTATATCATGGCCGACAAGCAGAAGAACGGCATCAAGGTGAACTTCAAGATCCGCCACAACAT
CGAGGACGGCAGCGTGCAGCTCGCCGACCACTACCAGCAGAACACCCCCATCGGCGACGGCCCCGTGCTG
CTGCCCGACAACCACTACCTGAGCACCCAGTCCGCCCTGAGCAAAGACCCCAACGAGAAGCGCGATCACA
TGGTCCTGCTGGAGTTCGTGACCGCCGCCGGGATCACTCTCGGCATGGACGAGCTGTACAAGGGTGGTTC
TCCCAAGAAGAAGAGGAAAGTCTAAGTTTAATTCGATATCAAGCTTATCGATAATCAACCTCTGGATTAC
AAAATTTGTGAAAGATTGACTGGTATTCTTAACTATGTTGCTCCTTTTACGCTATGTGGATACGCTGCTT
TAATGCCTTTGTATCATGCTATTGCTTCCCGTATGGCTTTCATTTTCTCCTCCTTGTATAAATCCTGGTT
GCTGTCTCTTTATGAGGAGTTGTGGCCCGTTGTCAGGCAACGTGGCGTGGTGTGCACTGTGTTTGCTGAC
GCAACCCCCACTGGTTGGGGCATTGCCACCACCTGTCAGCTCCTTTCCGGGACTTTCGCTTTCCCCCTCC
CTATTGCCACGGCGGAACTCATCGCCGCCTGCCTTGCCCGCTGCTGGACAGGGGCTCGGCTGTTGGGCAC
TGACAATTCCGTGGTGTTGTCGGGGAAATCATCGTCCTTTCCTTGGCTGCTCGCCTATGTTGCCACCTGG
ATTCTGCGCGGGACGTCCTTCTGCTACGTCCCTTCGGCCCTCAATCCAGCGGACCTTCCTTCCCGCGGCC
TGCTGCCGGCTCTGCGGCCTCTTCCGCGTCTTCGCCTTCGCCCTCAGACGAGTCGGATCTCCCTTTGGGC
CGCCTCCCCGCATCGATACCGAGCGCTGCTCGAGAGATCTACGGGTGGCATCCCTGTGACCCCTCCCCAG
TGCCTCTCCTGGCCCTGGAAGTTGCCACTCCAGTGCCCACCAGCCTTGTCCTAATAAAATTAAGTTGCAT
CATTTTGTCTGACTAGGTGTCCTTCTATAATATTATGGGGTGGAGGGGGGTGGTATGGAGCAAGGGGCAA
GTTGGGAAGACAACCTGTAGGGCCTGCGGGGTCTATTGGGAACCAAGCTGGAGTGCAGTGGCACAATCTT
GGCTCACTGCAATCTCCGCCTCCTGGGTTCAAGCGATTCTCCTGCCTCAGCCTCCCGAGTTGTTGGGATT
CCAGGCATGCATGACCAGGCTCAGCTAATTTTTGTTTTTTTGGTAGAGACGGGGTTTCACCATATTGGCC
AGGCTGGTCTCCAACTCCTAATCTCAGGTGATCTACCCACCTTGGCCTCCCAAATTGCTGGGATTACAGG
CGTGAACCACTGCTCCCTTCCCTGTCCTTCTGATTTTGTAGGTAACCACGTGCGGACCGAGCGGCCGCAG
GAACCCCTAGTGATGGAGTTGGCCACTCCCTCTCTGCGCGCTCGCTCGCTCACTGAGGCCGGGCGACCAA
AGGTCGCCCGACGCCCGGGCTTTGCCCGGGCGGCCTCAGTGAGCGAGCGAGCGCGCAGCTGCCTGCAGGG
GCGCCTGATGCGGTATTTTCTCCTTACGCATCTGTGCGGTATTTCACACCGCATA
[95 nt withheld, positions 4606-4700]
T
[46 nt withheld, positions 4702-4747]
C
[141 nt withheld, positions 4749-4889]
CCTTTGACGTTGGAGTCCACGTTCTTT
[37 nt withheld, positions 4917-4953]
ACTCTATCTCGGGCTATTCTTTTGATTTATAAGGGATTTTGCCGATTTCGGTCTATTGGTTAAAAAATGA
GCTGATTTAACAAAAATTTAACGCGAATTTTAACAAAATATTAACGTTTACAATTTTATGGTGCACTCTC
AGTACAATCTGCTCTGATGCCGCATAGTTAAGCCAGCCCCGACACCCGCCAACACCCGCTGACGCGCCCT
GACGGGCTTGTCTGCTCCCGGCATCCGCTTACAGACAAGCTGTGACCGTCTCCGGGAGCTGCATGTGTCA
GAGGTTTTCACCGTCATCACCGAAACGCGCGAGACGAAAGGGCCTCGTGATACGCCTATTTTTATAGGTT
AATGTCATGATAATAATGGTTTCTTAGACGTCAGGTGGCACTTTTCGGGGAAATGTGCGCGGAACCCCTA
TTTGTTTATTTTTCTAAATACATTCAAATATGTATCCGCTCATGAGACAATAACCCTGATAAATGCTTCA
ATAATATTGAAAAAGGAAGAGTATGAGTATTCAACATTTCCGTGTCGCCCTTATTCCCTTTTTTGCGGCA
TTTTGCCTTCCTGTTTTTGCTCACCCAGAAACGCTGGTGAAAGTAAAAGATGCTGAAGATCAGTTGGGTG
CACGAGTGGGTTACATCGAACTGGATCTCAACAGCGGTAAGATCCTTGAGAGTTTTCGCCCCGAAGAACG
TTTTCCAATGATGAGCACTTTTAAAGTTCTGCTATGTGGCGCGGTATTATCCCGTATTGACGCCGGGCAA
GAGCAACTCGGTCGCCGCATACACTATTCTCAGAATGACTTGGTTGAGTACTCACCAGTCACAGAAAAGC
ATCTTACGGATGGCATGACAGTAAGAGAATTATGCAGTGCTGCCATAACCATGAGTGATAACACTGCGGC
CAACTTACTTCTGACAACGATCGGAGGACCGAAGGAGCTAACCGCTTTTTTGCACAACATGGGGGATCAT
GTAACTCGCCTTGATCGTTGGGAACCGGAGCTGAATGAAGCCATACCAAACGACGAGCGTGACACCACGA
TGCCTGTAGCAATGGCAACAACGTTGCGCAAACTATTAACTGGCGAACTACTTACTCTAGCTTCCCGGCA
ACAATTAATAGACTGGATGGAGGCGGATAAAGTTGCAGGACCACTTCTGCGCTCGGCCCTTCCGGCTGGC
TGGTTTATTGCTGATAAATCTGGAGCCGGTGAGCGTGGGTCTCGCGGTATCATTGCAGCACTGGGGCCAG
ATGGTAAGCCCTCCCGTATCGTAGTTATCTACACGACGGGGAGTCAGGCAACTATGGATGAACGAAATAG
ACAGATCGCTGAGATAGGTGCCTCACTGATTAAGCATTGGTAACTGTCAGACCAAGTTTACTCATATATA
CTTTAGATTGATTTAAAACTTCATTTTTAATTTAAAAGGATCTAGGTGAAGATCCTTTTTGATAATCTCA
TGACCAAAATCCCTTAACGTGAGTTTTCGTTCCACTGAGCGTCAGACCCCGTAGAAAAGATCAAAGGATC
TTCTTGAGATCCTTTTTTTCTGCGCGTAATCTGCTGCTTGCAAACAAAAAAACCACCGCTACCAGCGGTG
GTTTGTTTGCCGGATCAAGAGCTACCAACTCTTTTTCCGAAGGTAACTGGCTTCAGCAGAGCGCAGATAC
CAAATACTGTTCTTCTAGTGTAGCCGTAGTTAGGCCACCACTTCAAGAACTCTGTAGCACCGCCTACATA
CCTCGCTCTGCTAATCCTGTTACCAGTGGCTGCTGCCAGTGGCGATAAGTCGTGTCTTACCGGGTTGGAC
TCAAGACGATAGTTACCGGATAAGGCGCAGCGGTCGGGCTGAACGGGGGGTTCGTGCACACAGCCCAGCT
TGGAGCGAACGACCTACACCGAACTGAGATACCTACAGCGTGAGCTATGAGAAAGCGCCACGCTTCCCGA
AGGGAGAAAGGCGGACAGGTATCCGGTAAGCGGCAGGGTCGGAACAGGAGAGCGCACGAGGGAGCTTCCA
GGGGGAAACGCCTGGTATCTTTATAGTCCTGTCGGGTTTCGCCACCTCTGACTTGAGCGTCGATTTTTGT
GATGCTCGTCAGGGGGGCGGAGCCTATGGAAAAACGCCAGCAACGCGGCCTTTTTACGGTTCCTGGCCTT
TTG
Features (pLannotate 1.2.2; 19 found; start..end, strand, type, name):
     32..59      +  repeat_region  AAV2 ITR (fragment): inverted terminal repeat of adeno-associated virus serotype 2 inverted
     88..115     +  repeat_region  AAV2 ITR (fragment): inverted terminal repeat of adeno-associated virus serotype 2 inverted
    195..642     +  promoter       hSyn promoter: human synapsin I promoter; confers neuron-specific expression (Kügler et al., 2003)
    656..672     +  misc_feature   MCS (fragment): pUC18/19 multiple cloning site
    689..1243    +  CDS            hGLuc: secreted Gaussia luciferase human codon-optimized
   1247..1891    +  CDS            Ighg1 (fragment): IGHG1_MOUSE - Also known as Igh-4. Experimental evidence at protein level: Swiss-Prot protein existence level 1. From Mus musculus (Mouse).
   1909..2495    +  misc_feature   IRES2: internal ribosome entry site (IRES) of the encephalomyocarditis virus (EMCV)
   2496..3212    +  CDS            EGFP: EGFP is a basic (constitutively fluorescent) green fluorescent protein published in 1996, derived from Aequorea victoria. It is reported to be a rapidly-maturing weak dimer with moderate acid sensitivity.
   3250..3273    +  misc_feature   MCS (fragment): pBluescript multiple cloning site
   3273..3861    +  misc_feature   WPRE: woodchuck hepatitis virus posttranscriptional regulatory element
   3893..4369    +  polyA_signal   hGH poly(A) signal: human growth hormone polyadenylation signal
   4409..4549    +  repeat_region  AAV2 ITR: inverted terminal repeat of adeno-associated virus serotype 2 inverted
   4554..4605    -  misc_feature   bom (fragment): basis of mobility region from pBR322
   4624..5079    +  rep_origin     f1 ori (sequence partly withheld): f1 bacteriophage origin of replication; arrow indicates direction of (+) strand synthesis
   5080..5129    -  misc_feature   bom (fragment): basis of mobility region from pBR322
   5231..5266    -  CDS            rop (fragment): Rop protein, which maintains plasmids at low copy number; rop
   5361..5465    +  promoter       AmpR promoter: bla
   5466..6326    +  CDS            AmpR: β-lactamase; bla; confers resistance to ampicillin, carbenicillin, and related antibiotics
   6497..7085    +  rep_origin     ori: high-copy-number ColE1/pMB1/pBR322/pUC origin of replication
