[The description below was written by a language model from this plasmid's Addgene catalogue record and pLannotate feature annotations shown in this document.]
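Description:
pAAV-hSyn-Gluc-RMA-IRES-EGFP is a 7.1 kb AAV transfer plasmid built on a pAAV backbone for neuron-targeted expression in mammalian cells, either by direct transfection or after packaging into recombinant AAV. It is propagated in E. coli through a high-copy ColE1/pUC-type origin and selected with ampicillin via the β-lactamase gene. An f1 phage origin is also present, along with small remnants of pBR322 bom and rop sequences. The expression cassette is flanked by AAV2 inverted terminal repeats, which provide the signals for genome replication and encapsidation. The 3′ ITR is annotated in full, while the 5′ ITR is detected only as short fragments in the sequencing-derived annotation.

Between the ITRs, the human synapsin I promoter drives a single bicistronic transcript with neuron-specific expression. The first open reading frame encodes human codon-optimized secreted Gaussia luciferase fused at its C terminus to a mouse IgG1 Fc region, a fusion the depositors call Gluc-RMA. An EMCV internal ribosome entry site follows and allows cap-independent translation of EGFP from the same mRNA, so that expressing cells are marked by green fluorescence. A WPRE enhances transcript stability and expression, and the human growth hormone polyadenylation signal terminates the message.

According to the record, Gluc-RMA serves to monitor neuronal transduction, and the associated publication concerns engineered serum markers for non-invasive readout of gene expression in the brain. The luciferase fusion provides a luminescent signal, while EGFP allows transduced neurons to be identified by fluorescence.
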