Addgene plasmid #189629: pAAV-hSyn-Gluc-RMA-IRES-EGFP
Purpose: Expresses Gluc-RMA and EGFP under the hSyn promoter. Gluc-RMA for monitoring neuronal transduction.
Depositing lab: Jerzy Szablowski. Depositing organization: Rice University. Publication: Engineered serum markers for non-invasive monitoring of gene expression in the brain. Lee S, Nouraein S, Kwon JJ, Huang Z, Wojick JA, Xia B, Corder G, Szablowski JO. Nat Biotechnol. 2024 Jan 10. doi: 10.1038/s41587-023-02087-x. PubMed 38200117.
Backbone
  Vector backbone: pAAV
  Backbone size w/o insert (bp): 4569
  Total vector size (bp): 7126
  Vector type: Mammalian Expression, AAV, Luciferase
Growth in bacteria
  Bacterial resistance: Ampicillin, 100 μg/mL
  Growth temperature: 37°C
  Growth strain: NEB Stable
  Copy number: Unknown
Gene/Insert 1
  Gene/Insert name: Gaussia luciferase fused to Fc (alt names: Gluc-mouse IgG1 Fc; Gluc-RMA)
  Species: M. musculus (mouse), Synthetic; Gaussia princeps
  Promoter: hSyn
  Tag / fusion protein: Gluc (N terminal on insert); IgG1 Fc (C terminal on insert)
  Cloning method: Gibson Cloning
  Sequencing primers: 5′ tcagcgctgcctcagtct
Gene/Insert 2
  Gene/Insert name: IRES-EGFP
  Promoter: IRES
  Cloning method: Gibson Cloning
  Sequencing primers: 5′ gtatgggatctgatctggggc; 3′ aaatgaaagccatacgggaag
Terms and licenses: Academic/Nonprofit Terms; Industry Terms: Not Available to Industry
Depositor comments: Gluc is derived from AAV-hSyn-GlucM23-iChloC-EYFP (Addgene #114102). IgG1 is derived from SI4-Jamc.2 (Addgene #28216). IRES-EGFP is derived from pAAV.CMV.Luc.IRES.EGFP.SV40 (Addgene #105533). Please visit https://www.biorxiv.org/content/10.1101/2022.07.17.500352v1 for BioRxiv preprint
How to cite: pAAV-hSyn-Gluc-RMA-IRES-EGFP was a gift from Jerzy Szablowski (Addgene plasmid # 189629 ; http://n2t.net/addgene:189629 ; RRID:Addgene_189629)
